Addgene plasmid #46176: pET15b/GgVcl 884-1066 (aka Vt)
Depositing lab: Susan Craig. Depositing organization: Johns Hopkins University and School of Medicine. Publication: Polyphosphoinositides inhibit the interaction of vinculin with actin filaments. Steimle PA, Hoffert JD, Adey NB, Craig SW. J Biol Chem. 1999 Jun 25;274(26):18414-20. 10.1074/jbc.274.26.18414 PubMed 10373448.
Backbone
  Vector backbone: pET-15b
  Backbone manufacturer: EMD
  Backbone size w/o insert (bp): 5700
  Total vector size (bp): 6260
  Vector type: Bacterial Expression
Growth in bacteria
  Bacterial resistance: Ampicillin, 100 μg/mL
  Growth temperature: 37°C
  Growth strain: DH5alpha
  Copy number: High Copy
Gene/Insert
  Gene/Insert name: Vcl 884-1066 (alt name: Vinculin)
  Species: G. gallus (chicken)
  Insert size (bp): 555
  Mutation: aa 884-1066 (tail domain)
  GenBank ID: NM_205441.1
  Entrez Gene: VCL (a.k.a. VINC1)
  Promoter: T7
  Tag / fusion protein: His (N terminal on backbone)
  Cloning method: TOPO Cloning
  Sequencing primers: 5′ T7; 3′ T7 terminal
Terms and licenses: Academic/Nonprofit Terms; Industry Terms: Not Available to Industry
Depositor comments: Using in-frame primers containing 5′-NdeI and 3′-XhoI sites, appropriate regions of the chicken vinculin cDNA sequence were amplified by PCR followed by addition of 3′-adenosine overhangs with Taq polymerase. The PCR products were ligated into the TOPO II plasmid (Invitrogen) and then subcloned into pET15b His tag expression vector (Novagen, Madison, WI) using NdeI and XhoI digestion of the multiple cloning site.
How to cite: pET15b/GgVcl 884-1066 (aka Vt) was a gift from Susan Craig (Addgene plasmid # 46176 ; http://n2t.net/addgene:46176 ; RRID:Addgene_46176)
