[The description below was written by a language model from this plasmid's Addgene catalogue record and pLannotate feature annotations shown in this document.]
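Description:
pET15b/GgVcl 884-1066, also called Vt, is a bacterial expression plasmid built on the pET-15b backbone for producing the tail domain of chicken (Gallus gallus) vinculin in E. coli. It is about 6.3 kb in total and carries a 555 bp insert encoding vinculin residues 884–1066. The plasmid is maintained through a ColE1/pMB1-type origin and selected with ampicillin via the bla gene. The feature table also shows the pBR322-derived bom and rop elements. The catalogue lists the plasmid as high copy, although rop normally restrains copy number. The disrupted tetracycline-resistance fragments and tet promoter are non-functional remnants of the pBR322 lineage.

The insert sits in a standard pET expression cassette: a T7 promoter followed by a lac operator, the T7 gene 10 ribosome binding site, an N-terminal His tag supplied by the backbone, a thrombin cleavage site, the vinculin fragment and a T7 terminator. A plasmid-borne lacI gene supplies repressor, so transcription depends on a host providing T7 RNA polymerase and is induced with IPTG. The thrombin site allows the tag to be removed after affinity purification. Some automated annotations are approximate matches. The short "capTEV" fragment corresponds to the 6xHis segment, the insert is labelled by homology to a Xenopus vinculin entry although the record states chicken, and the small "SET1" fragment lies downstream of the insert and is probably vector sequence rather than a fused tag.

According to the depositor, the coding region was PCR-amplified with NdeI and XhoI sites, passed through a TOPO vector and subcloned into pET-15b. The associated publication concerns polyphosphoinositide inhibition of vinculin binding to actin filaments, consistent with use of the purified tail domain in binding studies.
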