Features (pLannotate 1.2.2; 21 found; start..end, strand, type, name):
    104..208     +  promoter       AmpR promoter: bla
    209..1069    +  CDS            AmpR: β-lactamase; bla; confers resistance to ampicillin, carbenicillin, and related antibiotics
   1240..1828    +  rep_origin     ori: high-copy-number ColE1/pMB1/pBR322/pUC origin of replication
   2014..2156    -  misc_feature   bom: basis of mobility region from pBR322
   2258..2449    -  CDS            rop: Rop protein, which maintains plasmids at low copy number; rop
   2466..2846    +  CDS            YPB1_ECOLX: Protein predicted: Swiss-Prot protein existence level 4. From Escherichia coli.
   3088..3712    -  CDS            TcR (fragment): tetracycline efflux protein; tet; confers resistance to tetracycline
   3727..3748    -  protein_bind   CAP binding site: CAP binding activates transcription in the presence of cAMP. E. coli catabolite activator protein
   3761..4843    -  CDS            lacI: lac repressor; lacI; The lac repressor binds to the lac operator to inhibit transcription in E. coli. This inhibition can be relieved by adding lactose or isopropyl-β-D-thiogalactopyranoside (IPTG).
   4844..4921    -  promoter       lacI promoter: lacI
   4929..5208    -  CDS            TcR (fragment): tetracycline efflux protein; tet; confers resistance to tetracycline
   5230..5248    +  promoter       T7 promoter: promoter for bacteriophage T7 RNA polymerase
   5249..5273    +  protein_bind   lac operator: The lac repressor binds to the lac operator to inhibit transcription in E. coli. This inhibition can be relieved by adding lactose or isopropyl-β-D-thiogalactopyranoside (IPTG). lac repressor encoded by lacI
   5288..5310    +  RBS            RBS: efficient ribosome binding site from bacteriophage T7 gene 10 (Olins and Rangwala, 1989)
   5329..5345    +  CDS            capTEV™ (fragment): composite tag for in vivo biotinylation, TEV protease cleavage, and 6xHis tagging
   5356..5373    +  CDS            thrombin site: thrombin recognition and cleavage site
   5386..5928    +  CDS            vcl (fragment): VINC_XENLA - Experimental evidence at transcript level: Swiss-Prot protein existence level 2. Involved in cell adhesion. May be involved in the attachment of the actin-based microfilaments to the plasma membrane. From Xenopus laevis (African clawed frog).
   5944..5993    +  CDS            SET1 (fragment): solubility-enhancement tag derived from T7 phage gene 10B
   6001..6048    +  terminator     T7 terminator: transcription terminator for bacteriophage T7 RNA polymerase
   6071..6175    -  CDS            TcR (fragment): tetracycline efflux protein; tet; confers resistance to tetracycline
   6223..6251    -  promoter       tet promoter: E. coli promoter for tetracycline efflux protein gene
>Addgene plasmid #46176 | pET15b/GgVcl 884-1066 (aka Vt) | depositor full sequence | sequence record 65070 | pET15b/GgVcl 884-1066 (aka Vt) sequence 6260 bps
TTCTTGAAGACGAAAGGGCCTCGTGATACGCCTATTTTTATAGGTTAATGTCATGATAATAATGGTTTCT
TAGACGTCAGGTGGCACTTTTCGGGGAAATGTGCGCGGAACCCCTATTTGTTTATTTTTCTAAATACATT
CAAATATGTATCCGCTCATGAGACAATAACCCTGATAAATGCTTCAATAATATTGAAAAAGGAAGAGTAT
GAGTATTCAACATTTCCGTGTCGCCCTTATTCCCTTTTTTGCGGCATTTTGCCTTCCTGTTTTTGCTCAC
CCAGAAACGCTGGTGAAAGTAAAAGATGCTGAAGATCAGTTGGGTGCACGAGTGGGTTACATCGAACTGG
ATCTCAACAGCGGTAAGATCCTTGAGAGTTTTCGCCCCGAAGAACGTTTTCCAATGATGAGCACTTTTAA
AGTTCTGCTATGTGGCGCGGTATTATCCCGTGTTGACGCCGGGCAAGAGCAACTCGGTCGCCGCATACAC
TATTCTCAGAATGACTTGGTTGAGTACTCACCAGTCACAGAAAAGCATCTTACGGATGGCATGACAGTAA
GAGAATTATGCAGTGCTGCCATAACCATGAGTGATAACACTGCGGCCAACTTACTTCTGACAACGATCGG
AGGACCGAAGGAGCTAACCGCTTTTTTGCACAACATGGGGGATCATGTAACTCGCCTTGATCGTTGGGAA
CCGGAGCTGAATGAAGCCATACCAAACGACGAGCGTGACACCACGATGCCTGCAGCAATGGCAACAACGT
TGCGCAAACTATTAACTGGCGAACTACTTACTCTAGCTTCCCGGCAACAATTAATAGACTGGATGGAGGC
GGATAAAGTTGCAGGACCACTTCTGCGCTCGGCCCTTCCGGCTGGCTGGTTTATTGCTGATAAATCTGGA
GCCGGTGAGCGTGGGTCTCGCGGTATCATTGCAGCACTGGGGCCAGATGGTAAGCCCTCCCGTATCGTAG
TTATCTACACGACGGGGAGTCAGGCAACTATGGATGAACGAAATAGACAGATCGCTGAGATAGGTGCCTC
ACTGATTAAGCATTGGTAACTGTCAGACCAAGTTTACTCATATATACTTTAGATTGATTTAAAACTTCAT
TTTTAATTTAAAAGGATCTAGGTGAAGATCCTTTTTGATAATCTCATGACCAAAATCCCTTAACGTGAGT
TTTCGTTCCACTGAGCGTCAGACCCCGTAGAAAAGATCAAAGGATCTTCTTGAGATCCTTTTTTTCTGCG
CGTAATCTGCTGCTTGCAAACAAAAAAACCACCGCTACCAGCGGTGGTTTGTTTGCCGGATCAAGAGCTA
CCAACTCTTTTTCCGAAGGTAACTGGCTTCAGCAGAGCGCAGATACCAAATACTGTCCTTCTAGTGTAGC
CGTAGTTAGGCCACCACTTCAAGAACTCTGTAGCACCGCCTACATACCTCGCTCTGCTAATCCTGTTACC
AGTGGCTGCTGCCAGTGGCGATAAGTCGTGTCTTACCGGGTTGGACTCAAGACGATAGTTACCGGATAAG
GCGCAGCGGTCGGGCTGAACGGGGGGTTCGTGCACACAGCCCAGCTTGGAGCGAACGACCTACACCGAAC
TGAGATACCTACAGCGTGAGCTATGAGAAAGCGCCACGCTTCCCGAAGGGAGAAAGGCGGACAGGTATCC
GGTAAGCGGCAGGGTCGGAACAGGAGAGCGCACGAGGGAGCTTCCAGGGGGAAACGCCTGGTATCTTTAT
AGTCCTGTCGGGTTTCGCCACCTCTGACTTGAGCGTCGATTTTTGTGATGCTCGTCAGGGGGGCGGAGCC
TATGGAAAAACGCCAGCAACGCGGCCTTTTTACGGTTCCTGGCCTTTTGCTGGCCTTTTGCTCACATGTT
CTTTCCTGCGTTATCCCCTGATTCTGTGGATAACCGTATTACCGCCTTTGAGTGAGCTGATACCGCTCGC
CGCAGCCGAACGACCGAGCGCAGCGAGTCAGTGAGCGAGGAAGCGGAAGAGCGCCTGATGCGGTATTTTC
TCCTTACGCATCTGTGCGGTATTTCACACCGCATATATGGTGCACTCTCAGTACAATCTGCTCTGATGCC
GCATAGTTAAGCCAGTATACACTCCGCTATCGCTACGTGACTGGGTCATGGCTGCGCCCCGACACCCGCC
AACACCCGCTGACGCGCCCTGACGGGCTTGTCTGCTCCCGGCATCCGCTTACAGACAAGCTGTGACCGTC
TCCGGGAGCTGCATGTGTCAGAGGTTTTCACCGTCATCACCGAAACGCGCGAGGCAGCTGCGGTAAAGCT
CATCAGCGTGGTCGTGAAGCGATTCACAGATGTCTGCCTGTTCATCCGCGTCCAGCTCGTTGAGTTTCTC
CAGAAGCGTTAATGTCTGGCTTCTGATAAAGCGGGCCATGTTAAGGGCGGTTTTTTCCTGTTTGGTCACT
GATGCCTCCGTGTAAGGGGGATTTCTGTTCATGGGGGTAATGATACCGATGAAACGAGAGAGGATGCTCA
CGATACGGGTTACTGATGATGAACATGCCCGGTTACTGGAACGTTGTGAGGGTAAACAACTGGCGGTATG
GATGCGGCGGGACCAGAGAAAAATCACTCAGGGTCAATGCCAGCGCTTCGTTAATACAGATGTAGGTGTT
CCACAGGGTAGCCAGCAGCATCCTGCGATGCAGATCCGGAACATAATGGTGCAGGGCGCTGACTTCCGCG
TTTCCAGACTTTACGAAACACGGAAACCGAAGACCATTCATGTTGTTGCTCAGGTCGCAGACGTTTTGCA
GCAGCAGTCGCTTCACGTTCGCTCGCGTATCGGTGATTCATTCTGCTAACCAGTAAGGCAACCCCGCCAG
CCTAGCCGGGTCCTCAACGACAGGAGCACGATCATGCGCACCCGTGGCCAGGACCCAACGCTGCCCGAGA
TGCGCCGCGTGCGGCTGCTGGAGATGGCGGACGCGATGGATATGTTCTGCCAAGGGTTGGTTTGCGCATT
CACAGTTCTCCGCAAGAATTGATTGGCTCCAATTCTTGGAGTGGTGAATCCGTTAGCGAGGTGCCGCCGG
CTTCCATTCAGGTCGAGGTGGCCCGGCTCCATGCACCGCGACGCAACGCGGGGAGGCAGACAAGGTATAG
GGCGGCGCCTACAATCCATGCCAACCCGTTCCATGTGCTCGCCGAGGCGGCATAAATCGCCGTGACGATC
AGCGGTCCAGTGATCGAAGTTAGGCTGGTAAGAGCCGCGAGCGATCCTTGAAGCTGTCCCTGATGGTCGT
CATCTACCTGCCTGGACAGCATGGCCTGCAACGCGGGCATCCCGATGCCGCCGGAAGCGAGAAGAATCAT
AATGGGGAAGGCCATCCAGCCTCGCGTCGCGAACGCCAGCAAGACGTAGCCCAGCGCGTCGGCCGCCATG
CCGGCGATAATGGCCTGCTTCTCGCCGAAACGTTTGGTGGCGGGACCAGTGACGAAGGCTTGAGCGAGGG
CGTGCAAGATTCCGAATACCGCAAGCGACAGGCCGATCATCGTCGCGCTCCAGCGAAAGCGGTCCTCGCC
GAAAATGACCCAGAGCGCTGCCGGCACCTGTCCTACGAGTTGCATGATAAAGAAGACAGTCATAAGTGCG
GCGACGATAGTCATGCCCCGCGCCCACCGGAAGGAGCTGACTGGGTTGAAGGCTCTCAAGGGCATCGGTC
GAGATCCCGGTGCCTAATGAGTGAGCTAACTTACATTAATTGCGTTGCGCTCACTGCCCGCTTTCCAGTC
GGGAAACCTGTCGTGCCAGCTGCATTAATGAATCGGCCAACGCGCGGGGAGAGGCGGTTTGCGTATTGGG
CGCCAGGGTGGTTTTTCTTTTCACCAGTGAGACGGGCAACAGCTGATTGCCCTTCACCGCCTGGCCCTGA
GAGAGTTGCAGCAAGCGGTCCACGCTGGTTTGCCCCAGCAGGCGAAAATCCTGTTTGATGGTGGTTAACG
GCGGGATATAACATGAGCTGTCTTCGGTATCGTCGTATCCCACTACCGAGATATCCGCACCAACGCGCAG
CCCGGACTCGGTAATGGCGCGCATTGCGCCCAGCGCCATCTGATCGTTGGCAACCAGCATCGCAGTGGGA
ACGATGCCCTCATTCAGCATTTGCATGGTTTGTTGAAAACCGGACATGGCACTCCAGTCGCCTTCCCGTT
CCGCTATCGGCTGAATTTGATTGCGAGTGAGATATTTATGCCAGCCAGCCAGACGCAGACGCGCCGAGAC
AGAACTTAATGGGCCCGCTAACAGCGCGATTTGCTGGTGACCCAATGCGACCAGATGCTCCACGCCCAGT
CGCGTACCGTCTTCATGGGAGAAAATAATACTGTTGATGGGTGTCTGGTCAGAGACATCAAGAAATAACG
CCGGAACATTAGTGCAGGCAGCTTCCACAGCAATGGCATCCTGGTCATCCAGCGGATAGTTAATGATCAG
CCCACTGACGCGTTGCGCGAGAAGATTGTGCACCGCCGCTTTACAGGCTTCGACGCCGCTTCGTTCTACC
ATCGACACCACCACGCTGGCACCCAGTTGATCGGCGCGAGATTTAATCGCCGCGACAATTTGCGACGGCG
CGTGCAGGGCCAGACTGGAGGTGGCAACGCCAATCAGCAACGACTGTTTGCCCGCCAGTTGTTGTGCCAC
GCGGTTGGGAATGTAATTCAGCTCCGCCATCGCCGCTTCCACTTTTTCCCGCGTTTTCGCAGAAACGTGG
CTGGCCTGGTTCACCACGCGGGAAACGGTCTGATAAGAGACACCGGCATACTCTGCGACATCGTATAACG
TTACTGGTTTCACATTCACCACCCTGAATTGACTCTCTTCCGGGCGCTATCATGCCATACCGCGAAAGGT
TTTGCGCCATTCGATGGTGTCCGGGATCTCGACGCTCTCCCTTATGCGACTCCTGCATTAGGAAGCAGCC
CAGTAGTAGGTTGAGGCCGTTGAGCACCGCCGCCGCAAGGAATGGTGCATGCAAGGAGATGGCGCCCAAC
AGTCCCCCGGCCACGGGGCCTGCCACCATACCCACGCCGAAACAAGCGCTCATGAGCCCGAAGTGGCGAG
CCCGATCTTCCCCATCGGTGATGTCGGCGATATAGGCGCCAGCAACCGCACCTGTGGCGCCGGTGATGCC
GGCCACGATGCGTCCGGCGTAGAGGATCGAGATCTCGATCCCGCGAAATTAATACGACTCACTATAGGGG
AATTGTGAGCGGATAACAATTCCCCTCTAGAAATAATTTTGTTTAACTTTAAGAAGGAGATATACCATGG
GCAGCAGCCATCATCATCATCATCACAGCAGCGGCCTGGTGCCGCGCGGCAGCCATATGGAGTTCCCAGA
GCAGAAAGCAGGAGAAGCTATTAATCAGCCCATGATGATGGCTGCTAGGCAGTTGCATGACGAGGCTCGG
AAATGGTCTAGCAAGGGTAACGACATCATTGCTGCTGCTAAACGAATGGCGCTGCTCATGGCTGAGATGT
CACGCCTGGTGCGAGGAGGCAGCGGAAACAAGCGTGCCCTCATCCAGTGTGCAAAAGATATTGCTAAGGC
ATCGGATGAAGTCACTCGATTGGCCAAAGAGGTGGCCAAGCAATGTACTGATAAACGCATTAGAACAAAC
CTCTTACAGGTCTGTGAGCGAATCCCAACCATCAGCACGCAGCTCAAAATTCTTTCCACAGTGAAAGCTA
CCATGCTGGGCAGGACTAACATCAGCGATGAAGAATCAGAACAGGCAACTGAGATGTTGGTTCATAACGC
CCAGAACCTCATGCAGTCTGTGAAGGAAACTGTGAGAGAAGCTGAAGCAGCATCCATTAAGATAAGAACA
GATGCCGGATTCACTCTGCGCTGGGTCAGAAAGACCCCATGGTATCAGTAGCTCGAGGATCCGGCTGCTA
ACAAAGCCCGAAAGGAAGCTGAGTTGGCTGCTGCCACCGCTGAGCAATAACTAGCATAACCCCTTGGGGC
CTCTAAACGGGTCTTGAGGGGTTTTTTGCTGAAAGGAGGAACTATATCCGGATATCCCGCAAGAGGCCCG
GCAGTACCGGCATAACCAAGCCTATGCCTACAGCATCCAGGGTGACGGTGCCGAGGATGACGATGAGCGC
ATTGTTAGATTTCATACACGGTGCCTGACTGCGTTAGCAATTTAACTGTGATAAACTACCGCATTAAAGC
TTATCGATGATAAGCTGTCAAACATGAGAA
