>Addgene plasmid #46176 | pET15b/GgVcl 884-1066 (aka Vt) | addgene partial sequence | sequence record 66818 | T7 5'-TAATACGACTCACTATAGGG-3'
TTCCCTCTAGAAATAATTTTGTTTAACTTTAAGAAGGAGATATACCATGGGCAGCAGCCATCATCATCAT
CATCACAGCAGCGGCCTGGTGCCGCGCGGCAGCCATATGGAGTTCCCAGAGCAGAAAGCAGGAGAAGCTA
TTAATCAGCCCATGATGATGGCTGCTAGGCAGTTGCATGACGAGGCTCGGAAATGGTCTAGCAAGGGTAA
CGACATCATTGCTGCTGCTAAACGAATGGCGCTGCTCATGGCTGAGATGTCACGCCTGGTGCGAGGAGGC
AGCGGAAACAAGCGTGCCCTCATCCAGTGTGCAAAAGATATTGCTAAGGCATCGGATGAAGTCACTCGAT
TGGCCAAAGAGGTGGCCAAGCAATGTACTGATAAACGCATTAGAACAAACCTCTTACAGGTCTGTGAGCG
AATCCCAACCATCAGCACGCAGCTCAAAATTCTTTCCACAGTGAAAGCTACCATGCTGGGCAGGACTAAC
ATCAGCGATGAAGAATCAGAACAGGCAACTGAGATGTTGGTTCATAACGCCCAGAACCTCATGCAGTCTG
TGAAGGAAACTGTGAGAGAAGCTGAAGCAGCATCCATTAAGATAAGAACAGATGCCGGATTCACTCTGCG
CTGGGTCAGAAAGACCCCATGGTATCAGTAGCTCGAGGATCCGGCTGCTAACAAAGCCCGAAAGGAAGCT
GAGTTGGCTGCTGCCACCGCTGAGCAATAACTAGCATAACCCCTTGGGGCCTCTAAACGGGTCTTGAGGG
GTTTTTTGCTGAAAGGAGGAACTATATCCGGATATCCCGCAAGAGGCCCGGCAGTACCGGCATAACCAAG
CCTATGCCTACAGCATCCAGGGTGACGGTGCCGAGGATGACGATGAGCGCATTGTTAGATTTCATA
